Addgene plasmid #114818: AT4G34220 X018_pECIA14
Purpose: Prey vector AT4G34220 X018_pECIA14 should be used with bait vector AT4G34220 X018_pECIA2.
Depositing lab: Youssef Belkhadir. Depositing organization: Gregor Mendel Institute of Molecular Plant Biology. Publication: An extracellular network of Arabidopsis leucine-rich repeat receptor kinases. Smakowska-Luzan E, Mott GA, Parys K, Stegmann M, Howton TC, Layeghifard M, Neuhold J, Lehner A, Kong J, Grunwald K, Weinberger N, Satbhai SB, Mayer D, Busch W, Madalinski M, Stolt-Bergner P, Provart NJ, Mukhtar MS, Zipfel C, Desveaux D, Guttman DS, Belkhadir Y. Nature. 2018 Jan 18;553(7688):342-346. doi: 10.1038/nature25184. Epub 2018 Jan 10. PubMed 29320478.
Backbone
  Vector backbone: pECIA14
  Backbone manufacturer: Chris Garcia (Addgene plasmid # 47051)
  Vector type: Insect Expression
Growth in bacteria
  Bacterial resistance: Ampicillin, 100 μg/mL
  Growth temperature: 37°C
  Growth strain: DH5alpha
  Copy number: High Copy
Gene/Insert
  Gene/Insert name: AT4G34220
  Species: A. thaliana (mustard weed)
  Entrez Gene: AT4G34220 (a.k.a. AT4G34220, F10M10.12)
  Promoter: Metallothionein (Copper-Inducible)
  Cloning method: Ligation Independent Cloning
Terms and licenses: Academic/Nonprofit Terms; Industry Terms: Not Available to Industry
Depositor comments: Plasmid for secreted expression in Drosophila cell culture by induction via CuSO4. Insert is an extracellular domain of indicated LRR-RK, C-terminally tagged with Pentameric rat COMP helix, Alkaline Phosphatase (human, placental), Flag, and hexahistidine tags. Insert Protein Sequence: NTDGVLLLTFKYSILTDPLSVLRNWNYDDATPCLWTGVTCTELGKPNTPDMFRVTSLVLPNKHLLGSITPDLFSIPYLRILDLSSNFFNGSLPDSVFNATELQSISLGSNNLSGDLPKSVNSVTNLQLLNLSANAFTGEIPLNISLLKNLTVVSLSKNTFSGDIPSGFEAAQILDLSSNLLNGSLPKDLGGKSLHYLNLSHNKVLGEISPNFAEKFPANATVDLSFNNLTGPIPSSLSLLNQKAESFSGNQELCGKPLKILCSIPSTLSNPPNISETTSPAIAVKPRSTAPINPLTEKPNQTGKSKLKPS
How to cite: AT4G34220 X018_pECIA14 was a gift from Youssef Belkhadir (Addgene plasmid # 114818 ; http://n2t.net/addgene:114818 ; RRID:Addgene_114818)
