[The description below was written by a language model from this plasmid's Addgene catalogue record and pLannotate feature annotations shown in this document.]
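Description:
AT4G34220 X018_pECIA14 is an insect-cell expression plasmid of about 6.2 kb, built on the pECIA14 backbone for secreted protein production in Drosophila cell culture. It is propagated in E. coli as a high-copy plasmid through a ColE1/pUC-type origin and selected with ampicillin via the β-lactamase gene. The remaining bacterial annotations (lac promoter and operator, and fragments of lacZα, lacI, rop and bom) are remnants of the cloning-vector lineage and have no stated role in the construct's function.

The expression cassette is driven by the copper-inducible Drosophila metallothionein promoter, so expression is switched on with copper sulfate. A Drosophila BiP signal sequence directs the product into the secretory pathway. It is followed in frame by the extracellular domain of the Arabidopsis thaliana leucine-rich repeat receptor kinase encoded by AT4G34220, which was inserted by ligation-independent cloning. Downstream of the ectodomain come the pentamerising coiled-coil helix of rat COMP, human placental alkaline phosphatase, a FLAG epitope and, according to the depositor, a hexahistidine tag, although the feature table does not annotate the His tag separately. An SV40 polyadenylation signal lies downstream of the cassette.

COMP-mediated pentamerisation raises the avidity of the secreted ectodomain, which helps in detecting weak extracellular interactions. The alkaline phosphatase supplies an enzymatic readout of binding. This plasmid is the "prey" version and is intended to be paired with the corresponding pECIA2 "bait" vector. The pair was used in pairwise extracellular interaction screening to map the network of Arabidopsis LRR receptor kinase ectodomains.
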