Features (pLannotate 1.2.2; 19 found; start..end, strand, type, name):
     23..449     +  promoter       MT promoter: Drosophila metallothionein promoter
    467..520     +  sig_peptide    BiP signal sequence: Drosophila BiP signal sequence
    521..1447    +  CDS            Y4372_ARATH (fragment): Experimental evidence at protein level: Swiss-Prot protein existence level 1. From Arabidopsis thaliana (Mouse-ear cress).
   1487..1666    +  CDS            Comp (fragment): COMP_RAT - Experimental evidence at protein level: Swiss-Prot protein existence level 1. May play a role in the structural integrity of cartilage via its interaction with other extracellular matrix proteins such as the collagens and fibronectin. Can mediate the interaction of chondrocytes with the cartilage extracellular matrix through interaction with cell surface integrin receptors. Could play a role in the pathogenesis of osteoarthritis. Potent suppressor of apoptosis in both primary chondrocytes and transformed cells. Suppresses apoptosis by blocking the activation of caspase-3 and by indu
   1654..3106    +  CDS            SEAP (fragment): secreted alkaline phosphatase from human placenta The natural enzyme has a C-terminal transmembrane sequence that is replaced by a GPI anchor.
   3143..3172    +  CDS            2xFLAG (fragment): two tandem FLAG® epitope tags
   3278..3412    -  polyA_signal   SV40 poly(A) signal: SV40 polyadenylation signal
   3435..3519    -  CDS            large T antigen (fragment): large T antigen from SV40 (simian virus 40)
   3519..3543    +  misc_feature   MCS (fragment): pUC18/19 multiple cloning site
   3580..3596    -  protein_bind   lac operator: The lac repressor binds to the lac operator to inhibit transcription in E. coli. This inhibition can be relieved by adding lactose or isopropyl-β-D-thiogalactopyranoside (IPTG). lac repressor encoded by lacI
   3604..3634    -  promoter       lac promoter: promoter for the E. coli lac operon
   3649..3670    -  protein_bind   CAP binding site: CAP binding activates transcription in the presence of cAMP. E. coli catabolite activator protein
   3683..3775    -  CDS            lacI (fragment): lac repressor; lacI; The lac repressor binds to the lac operator to inhibit transcription in E. coli. This inhibition can be relieved by adding lactose or isopropyl-β-D-thiogalactopyranoside (IPTG).
   3958..4546    -  rep_origin     ori: high-copy-number ColE1/pMB1/pBR322/pUC origin of replication
   4717..5577    -  CDS            AmpR: β-lactamase; bla; confers resistance to ampicillin, carbenicillin, and related antibiotics
   5578..5682    -  promoter       AmpR promoter: bla
   5777..5812    +  CDS            rop (fragment): Rop protein, which maintains plasmids at low copy number; rop
   5914..6013    +  misc_feature   bom (fragment): basis of mobility region from pBR322
   6019..21      -  CDS            lacZα (fragment) (across the origin): LacZα fragment of β-galactosidase; lacZ fragment
>Addgene plasmid #114818 | AT4G34220 X018_pECIA14 | addgene full sequence | sequence record 270423 | Addgene NGS Result
GTAAAACGACGGCCAGTGAATTAATTCGTTGCAGGACAGGATGTGGTGCCCGATGTGACTAGCTCTTTGC
TGCAGGCCGTCCTATCCTCTGGTTCCGATAAGAGACCCAGAACTCCGGCCCCCCACCGCCCACCGCCACC
CCCATACATATGTGGTACGCAAGTAAGAGTGCCTGCGCATGCCCCATGTGCCCCACCAAGAGCTTTGCAT
CCCATACAAGTCCCCAAAGTGGAGAACCGAACCAATTCTTCGCGGGCAGAACAAAAGCTTCTGCACACGT
CTCCACTCGAATTTGGAGCCGGCCGGCGTGTGCAAAAGAGGTGAATCGAACGAAAGACCCGTGTGTAAAG
CCGCGTTTCCAAAATGTATAAAACCGAGAGCATCTGGCCAATGTGCATCAGTTGTGGTCAGCAGCAAAAT
CAAGTGAATCATCTCAGTGCAACTAAAGGGGGGATCCGATCTCAATATGAAGTTATGCATATTACTGGCC
GTCGTGGCCTTTGTTGGCCTCTCGCTCGGGAACACTGATGGTGTTCTTCTGCTTACTTTCAAATACTCCA
TCCTCACTGACCCTCTCTCTGTTCTACGCAATTGGAACTATGATGATGCAACACCATGCTTGTGGACAGG
TGTCACATGTACAGAGCTTGGGAAGCCTAACACACCAGACATGTTCAGAGTCACAAGCTTGGTACTTCCC
AACAAACACCTTTTGGGTTCCATCACTCCGGACTTGTTCTCGATTCCATATCTAAGGATCTTGGATCTGT
CTAGCAATTTCTTCAACGGGTCACTCCCGGACTCGGTGTTCAACGCCACTGAGCTTCAGAGTATCTCCCT
TGGAAGCAACAATCTCTCTGGTGATTTGCCCAAGAGTGTCAACAGTGTGACTAATCTCCAGCTCTTGAAT
CTCTCAGCTAACGCATTTACTGGCGAAATTCCGCTCAACATCTCACTTCTGAAGAATCTAACGGTCGTTT
CCTTGTCAAAAAACACCTTTTCAGGTGATATTCCAAGTGGTTTCGAAGCAGCACAGATTCTTGATCTTTC
TTCAAATCTTCTCAACGGCTCTCTTCCCAAGGATTTGGGAGGAAAAAGCCTGCATTACTTGAACTTATCA
CACAACAAAGTCCTCGGCGAGATTTCTCCAAATTTTGCAGAGAAGTTTCCAGCAAATGCCACAGTCGATC
TCTCCTTTAACAACCTCACAGGCCCAATCCCAAGTTCCCTTTCTTTACTTAACCAAAAGGCTGAGTCTTT
TTCCGGTAACCAAGAGCTTTGTGGGAAGCCATTGAAGATCCTTTGTTCAATTCCTTCCACTCTTTCAAAC
CCTCCAAATATCTCTGAAACTACTTCACCAGCAATAGCAGTTAAACCAAGAAGTACAGCTCCAATAAACC
CTTTGACAGAAAAACCAAATCAGACAGGAAAAAGCAAGCTAAAGCCAAGCCTGGAGGTGCTGTTCCAGGG
ACCAAGCGGCAATCCCGGCGGCGATCTGGCCCCCCAGATGCTGCGCGAGCTGCAGGAGACCAATGCCGCC
CTGCAGGACGTGCGCGAGCTGCTGCGCCACCGCGTGAAGGAGATCACCTTCCTGAAGAACACCGTGATGG
AGTGCGACGCCTGCGGCATGCAGCCCTCTAGAGGCTCCGGCTCCATCATCCCAGTTGAGGAGGAGAACCC
GGACTTCTGGAACCGCGAGGCAGCCGAGGCCCTGGGTGCCGCCAAGAAGCTGCAGCCTGCACAGACAGCC
GCCAAGAACCTCATCATCTTCCTGGGCGATGGGATGGGGGTGTCTACGGTGACAGCTGCCAGGATCCTAA
AAGGGCAGAAGAAGGACAAACTGGGGCCTGAGATACCCCTGGCCATGGACCGCTTCCCATATGTGGCTCT
GTCCAAGACATACAATGTAGACAAACATGTGCCAGACAGTGGAGCCACAGCCACGGCCTACCTGTGCGGG
GTCAAGGGCAACTTCCAGACCATTGGCTTGAGTGCAGCCGCCCGCTTTAACCAGTGCAACACGACACGCG
GCAACGAGGTCATCTCCGTGATGAATCGGGCCAAGAAAGCAGGGAAGTCAGTGGGAGTGGTAACCACCAC
ACGAGTGCAGCACGCCTCGCCAGCCGGCACCTACGCCCACACGGTGAACCGCAACTGGTACTCGGACGCC
GACGTGCCTGCCTCGGCCCGCCAGGAGGGGTGCCAGGACATCGCTACGCAGCTCATCTCCAACATGGACA
TTGACGTGATCCTAGGTGGAGGCCGAAAGTACATGTTTCGCATGGGAACCCCAGACCCTGAGTACCCAGA
TGACTACAGCCAAGGTGGGACCAGGCTGGACGGGAAGAATCTGGTGCAGGAATGGCTGGCGAAGCGCCAG
GGTGCCCGGTATGTGTGGAACCGCACTGAGCTCATGCAGGCTTCCCTGGACCCGTCTGTGACCCATCTCA
TGGGTCTCTTTGAGCCTGGAGACATGAAATACGAGATCCACCGAGACTCCACACTGGACCCCTCCCTGAT
GGAGATGACAGAGGCTGCCCTGCGCCTGCTGAGCAGGAACCCCCGCGGCTTCTTCCTCTTCGTGGAGGGT
GGTCGCATCGACCATGGTCATCATGAAAGCAGGGCTTACCGGGCACTGACTGAGACGATCATGTTCGACG
ACGCCATTGAGAGGGCGGGCCAGCTCACCAGCGAGGAGGACACGCTGAGCCTCGTCACTGCCGACCACTC
CCACGTCTTCTCCTTCGGAGGCTACCCCCTGCGAGGGAGCTCCATCTTCGGGCTGGCCCCTGGCAAGGCC
CGGGACAGGAAGGCCTACACGGTCCTCCTATACGGAAACGGTCCAGGCTATGTGCTCAAGGACGGCGCCC
GGCCGGATGTTACCGAGAGCGAGAGCGGGAGCCCCGAGTATCGGCAGCAGTCAGCAGTGCCCCTGGACGA
AGAGACCCACGCAGGCGAGGACGTGGCGGTGTTCGCGCGCGGCCCGCAGGCGCACCTGGTTCACGGCGTG
CAGGAGCAGACCTTCATAGCGCACGTCATGGCCTTCGCCGCCTGCCTGGAGCCCTACACCGCCTGCGACC
TGGCGCCCCCCGCCGGCACCACCGACGCCGCGCACCCGGGTTCTAGAGGAAGCACCTCCGGCGATAACGA
TTACAAGGATGATGATGATAAGGCCAGCGGCACCGGTCATCATCACCATCACCATTGAGTTTAAACCCGC
TGATCAGCCTCGACTGTGCCTTCTAAGGCCTGAGCTCGCTGATCAGCCTCGATCGAGGATCCAGACATGA
TAAGATACATTGATGAGTTTGGACAAACCACAACTAGAATGCAGTGAAAAAAATGCTTTATTTGTGAAAT
TTGTGATGCTATTGCTTTATTTGTAACCATTATAAGCTGCAATAAACAAGTTAACAACAACAATTGCATT
CATTTTATGTTTCAGGTTCAGGGGGAGGTGTGGGAGGTTTTTTAAAGCAAGTAAAACCTCTACAAATGTG
GTATGGCTGATTATGATCAGTCGACCTGCAGGCATGCAAGCTTGGCGTAATCATGGTCATAGCTGTTTCC
TGTGTGAAATTGTTATCCGCTCACAATTCCACACAACATACGAGCCGGAAGCATAAAGTGTAAAGCCTGG
GGTGCCTAATGAGTGAGCTAACTCACATTAATTGCGTTGCGCTCACTGCCCGCTTTCCAGTCGGGAAACC
TGTCGTGCCAGCTGCATTAATGAATCGGCCAACGCGCGGGGAGAGGCGGTTTGCGTATTGGGCGCTCTTC
CGCTTCCTCGCTCACTGACTCGCTGCGCTCGGTCGTTCGGCTGCGGCGAGCGGTATCAGCTCACTCAAAG
GCGGTAATACGGTTATCCACAGAATCAGGGGATAACGCAGGAAAGAACATGTGAGCAAAAGGCCAGCAAA
AGGCCAGGAACCGTAAAAAGGCCGCGTTGCTGGCGTTTTTCCATAGGCTCCGCCCCCCTGACGAGCATCA
CAAAAATCGACGCTCAAGTCAGAGGTGGCGAAACCCGACAGGACTATAAAGATACCAGGCGTTTCCCCCT
GGAAGCTCCCTCGTGCGCTCTCCTGTTCCGACCCTGCCGCTTACCGGATACCTGTCCGCCTTTCTCCCTT
CGGGAAGCGTGGCGCTTTCTCATAGCTCACGCTGTAGGTATCTCAGTTCGGTGTAGGTCGTTCGCTCCAA
GCTGGGCTGTGTGCACGAACCCCCCGTTCAGCCCGACCGCTGCGCCTTATCCGGTAACTATCGTCTTGAG
TCCAACCCGGTAAGACACGACTTATCGCCACTGGCAGCAGCCACTGGTAACAGGATTAGCAGAGCGAGGT
ATGTAGGCGGTGCTACAGAGTTCTTGAAGTGGTGGCCTAACTACGGCTACACTAGAAGAACAGTATTTGG
TATCTGCGCTCTGCTGAAGCCAGTTACCTTCGGAAAAAGAGTTGGTAGCTCTTGATCCGGCAAACAAACC
ACCGCTGGTAGCGGTGGTTTTTTTGTTTGCAAGCAGCAGATTACGCGCAGAAAAAAAGGATCTCAAGAAG
ATCCTTTGATCTTTTCTACGGGGTCTGACGCTCAGTGGAACGAAAACTCACGTTAAGGGATTTTGGTCAT
GAGATTATCAAAAAGGATCTTCACCTAGATCCTTTTAAATTAAAAATGAAGTTTTAAATCAATCTAAAGT
ATATATGAGTAAACTTGGTCTGACAGTTACCAATGCTTAATCAGTGAGGCACCTATCTCAGCGATCTGTC
TATTTCGTTCATCCATAGTTGCCTGACTCCCCGTCGTGTAGATAACTACGATACGGGAGGGCTTACCATC
TGGCCCCAGTGCTGCAATGATACCGCGAGACCCACGCTCACCGGCTCCAGATTTATCAGCAATAAACCAG
CCAGCCGGAAGGGCCGAGCGCAGAAGTGGTCCTGCAACTTTATCCGCCTCCATCCAGTCTATTAATTGTT
GCCGGGAAGCTAGAGTAAGTAGTTCGCCAGTTAATAGTTTGCGCAACGTTGTTGCCATTGCTACAGGCAT
CGTGGTGTCACGCTCGTCGTTTGGTATGGCTTCATTCAGCTCCGGTTCCCAACGATCAAGGCGAGTTACA
TGATCCCCCATGTTGTGCAAAAAAGCGGTTAGCTCCTTCGGTCCTCCGATCGTTGTCAGAAGTAAGTTGG
CCGCAGTGTTATCACTCATGGTTATGGCAGCACTGCATAATTCTCTTACTGTCATGCCATCCGTAAGATG
CTTTTCTGTGACTGGTGAGTACTCAACCAAGTCATTCTGAGAATAGTGTATGCGGCGACCGAGTTGCTCT
TGCCCGGCGTCAATACGGGATAATACCGCGCCACATAGCAGAACTTTAAAAGTGCTCATCATTGGAAAAC
GTTCTTCGGGGCGAAAACTCTCAAGGATCTTACCGCTGTTGAGATCCAGTTCGATGTAACCCACTCGTGC
ACCCAACTGATCTTCAGCATCTTTTACTTTCACCAGCGTTTCTGGGTGAGCAAAAACAGGAAGGCAAAAT
GCCGCAAAAAAGGGAATAAGGGCGACACGGAAATGTTGAATACTCATACTCTTCCTTTTTCAATATTATT
GAAGCATTTATCAGGGTTATTGTCTCATGAGCGGATACATATTTGAATGTATTTAGAAAAATAAACAAAT
AGGGGTTCCGCGCACATTTCCCCGAAAAGTGCCACCTGACGTCTAAGAAACCATTATTATCATGACATTA
ACCTATAAAAATAGGCGTATCACGAGGCCCTTTCGTCTCGCGCGTTTCGGTGATGACGGTGAAAACCTCT
GACACATGCAGCTCCCGGAGACGGTCACAGCTTGTCTGTAAGCGGATGCCGGGAGCAGACAAGCCCGTCA
GGGCGCGTCAGCGGGTGTTGGCGGGTGTCGGGGCTGGCTTAACTATGCGGCATCAGAGCAGATTGTACTG
AGAGTGCACCATATGCGGTGTGAAATACCGCACAGATGCGTAAGGAGAAAATACCGCATCAGGCGCCATT
CGCCATTCAGGCTGCGCAACTGTTGGGAAGGGCGATCGGTGCGGGCCTCTTCGCTATTACGCCAGCTGGC
GAAAGGGGGATGTGCTGCAAGGCGATTAAGTTGGGTAACGCCAGGGTTTTCCCAGTCACGACGTT
